>Addgene plasmid #27637 | pcdna3 flag - ULK2 wt | addgene partial sequence | sequence record 33967 | 27637 with CMV-F
GAGCTCTCTGGCTAACTAGAGAACCCACTGCTTACTGGCTTATCGAAATTAATACGACTCACTATAGGGA
GACCCAAGCTGCCACCATGGACTACAAGGACGACGACGATAAGGAATTCGTTATCACAAGTTTGTACAAA
AAAGCAGGCTTCGAGGTGGTGGGCGACTTCGAGTACTGCAAGCGGGACCTCGTGGGACACGGGGCCTTCG
CTGTGGTCTTCCGGGGGCGGCACCGCCAGAAAACTGATTGGGAGGTGGCTATTAAAAGTATTAATAAAAA
GAACTTGTCAAAATCACAAATTCTGCTTGGAAAGGAAATAAAAATCTTAAAGGAGCTTCAGCATGAAAAC
ATCGTAGCGCTCTATGATGTTCAGGAATTGCCCAACTCTGTCTTTCTGGTGATGGAGTATTGCAATGGTG
GAGACCTGGCAGATTATTTGCAAGCTAAAGGAACTCTGAGTGAAGATACTATCAGAGTGTTTCTCCATCA
GATTGCGGCAGCCATGCGAATCCTGCACAGCAAAGGGATAATCCACAGGGATCTCAAACCACAGAATATC
CTGTTGTCTTATGCCAATCGAAGGAAGTCGAATGTCAGTGGTATTCGTATTAAAATAGCTGATTTTGGTT
TCGCACGGTACCTACATAGTAACACAATGGCAGCGACACTGTGTGGATCCCCAATGTACATGGCTCCCGA
GGTTATTATGTCTCAACATTATGATGCTAAGGCAGATTTATGGAGCATAGGAACAGTGATCTATCAATGC
CTAGTTGGAAAACCACCTTTTCAGGCTAATAGTCCTCA
