[The description below was written by a language model from this plasmid's Addgene catalogue record.]
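Description:
pcdna3 flag - ULK2 wt is a mammalian expression plasmid built on the pcDNA3 backbone (about 5.5 kb without insert) that carries the wild-type mouse Ulk2 coding sequence, an insert of roughly 3.1 kb. It is propagated in E. coli under ampicillin selection; the copy number is recorded as unknown. No feature table is provided. The record therefore does not itself list the promoter, polyadenylation signal, origins or any mammalian selection marker. Standard pcDNA3 vectors drive the insert from the CMV immediate-early promoter and carry a neomycin resistance cassette, but these elements are not confirmed for this particular derivative. A T7 promoter primer is listed for 5′ sequencing, consistent with a T7 promoter lying upstream of the cloning region as in pcDNA3.

The ULK2 open reading frame was introduced by Gateway recombination into a destination version of the backbone, with attR1 and attR2 recorded as the flanking cloning sites; whether these sites were destroyed is noted as unknown. A FLAG epitope is supplied by the backbone at the N terminus. The initiating methionine of ULK2 has been removed, so translation starts at the tag and reads through into the kinase as a single fusion protein. Apart from this change, the insert is described as wild type.

ULK2 is a serine/threonine kinase related to ULK1 and a mammalian homologue of the autophagy-initiating kinase ATG1. The construct comes from work on phosphorylation of ULK kinases by AMP-activated protein kinase, which links energy sensing to autophagy and mitophagy. It is suited to expressing FLAG-tagged ULK2 in mammalian cells for detection or immunoprecipitation via the tag, and the "wt" label suggests use as a wild-type reference, although the record names no mutant versions.
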