Addgene plasmid #27637: pcdna3 flag - ULK2 wt
Depositing lab: Reuben Shaw. Depositing organization: Salk Institute for Biological Studies. Publication: Phosphorylation of ULK1 (hATG1) by AMP-activated protein kinase connects energy sensing to mitophagy. Egan DF, Shackelford DB, Mihaylova MM, Gelino S, Kohnz RA, Mair W, Vasquez DS, Joshi A, Gwinn DM, Taylor R, Asara JM, Fitzpatrick J, Dillin A, Viollet B, Kundu M, Hansen M, Shaw RJ. Science. 2011 Jan 28;331(6016):456-61. doi: 10.1126/science.1196371. Epub 2010 Dec 23. PubMed 21205641.
Backbone
  Vector backbone: pcDNA3
  Backbone size w/o insert (bp): 5500
  Vector type: Mammalian Expression
Growth in bacteria
  Bacterial resistance: Ampicillin, 100 μg/mL
  Growth temperature: 37°C
  Growth strain: DH5alpha
  Copy number: Unknown
Gene/Insert
  Gene/Insert name: mouse ULK2
  Species: M. musculus (mouse)
  Insert size (bp): 3108
  Mutation: Initial M removed from ULK2.
  Entrez Gene: Ulk2 (a.k.a. RP23-278F12.5, A830085I22Rik, AU015340, Unc51.2, mKIAA0623)
  Tag / fusion protein: flag (N terminal on backbone)
  Cloning method: Gateway Cloning; 5′ cloning site none/attR1 (unknown if destroyed); 3′ cloning site none/attR2 (unknown if destroyed)
  Sequencing primers: 5′ t7 promotor
Terms and licenses: Academic/Nonprofit Terms; Industry Terms: Not Available to Industry
How to cite: pcdna3 flag - ULK2 wt was a gift from Reuben Shaw (Addgene plasmid # 27637 ; http://n2t.net/addgene:27637 ; RRID:Addgene_27637)
